>Addgene plasmid #44777 | pFSBC13 | depositor full sequence | sequence record 61385 | pFSBC13 sequence 2406 bps
GCGCCCAATACGCAAACCGCCTCTCCCCGCGCGTTGGCCGATTCATTAATGCAGCTGGCACGACAGGTTT
CCCGACTGGAAAGCGGGCAGTGAGCGCAACGCAATTAAAATGATACGGCGACCACCGAGATCTACACTCT
TTCCCTACACGACGCTCTTCCGATCTATAAGGGTAAAACGACGGCCAGTTACGCATCTGTGCGGTATTTC
ACACCGCATATGGTGCACTCTCAGTACAATCTGCTCTGATGCCGCATAGTTAAGCCAGCCCCGACACCCG
CCAACACCCGCTGACGCGCCCTGACGGGCTTGTCTGCTCCCGGCATCCGCTTACAGACAAGCTGTGACCG
TCTCCGGGAGCTGCATGTGTCAGAGGTTTTCACCGTCATCACCGAAACGCGCGAGACGAAAGGGCCTCGT
GATACGCCTATTTTTATAGGTTAATGTCATGATAATAATGGTTTCTTAGACGTCAGGTGGCACTTTTCGG
GGAAATGTGCGCGGAACCCCTATTTGTTTATTTTTCTAAATACATTCAAATATGTATCCGCTCATGAGAC
AATAACCCTGATAAATGCTTCAATAATATTGAAAAAGGAAGAGTATGAGTATTCAACATTTCCGTGTCGC
CCTTATTCCCTTTTTTGCGGCATTTTGCCTTCCTGTTTTTGCTCACCCAGAAACGCTGGTGAAAGTAAAA
GATGCTGAAGATCAGTTGGGTGCACGAGTGGGTTACATCGAACTGGATCTCAACAGCGGTAAGATCCTTG
AGAGTTTTCGCCCCGAAGAACGTTTTCCAATGATGAGCACTTTTAAAGTTCTGCTATGTGGCGCGGTATT
ATCCCGTATTGACGCCGGGCAAGAGCAACTCGGTCGCCGCATACACTATTCTCAGAATGACTTGGTTGAG
TACTCACCAGTCACAGAAAAGCATCTTACGGATGGCATGACAGTAAGAGAATTATGCAGTGCTGCCATAA
CCATGAGTGATAACACTGCGGCCAACTTACTTCTGACAACGATCGGAGGACCGAAGGAGCTAACCGCTTT
TTTGCACAACATGGGGGATCATGTAACTCGCCTTGATCGTTGGGAACCGGAGCTGAATGAAGCCATACCA
AACGACGAGCGTGACACCACGATGCCTGTAGCAATGGCAACAACGTTGCGCAAACTATTAACTGGCGAAC
TACTTACTCTAGCTTCCCGGCAACAATTAATAGACTGGATGGAGGCGGATAAAGTTGCAGGACCACTTCT
GCGCTCGGCCCTTCCGGCTGGCTGGTTTATTGCTGATAAATCTGGAGCCGGTGAGCGTGGGTCTCGCGGT
ATCATTGCAGCACTGGGGCCAGATGGTAAGCCCTCCCGTATCGTAGTTATCTACACGACGGGGAGTCAGG
CAACTATGGATGAACGAAATAGACAGATCGCTGAGATAGGTGCCTCACTGATTAAGCATTGGTAACTGTC
AGACCAAGTTTACTCATATATACTTTAGATTGATTTAAAACTTCATTTTTAATTTAAAAGGATCTAGGTG
AAGATCCTTTTTGATAATCTCATGACCAAAATCCCTTAACGTGAGTTTTCGTTCCACTGAGCGTCAGACC
CCGTAGAAAAGATCAAAGGATCTTCTTGAGATCCTTTTTTTCTGCGCGTAATCTGCTGCTTGCAAACAAA
AAAACCACCGCTACCAGCGGTGGTTTGTTTGCCGGATCAAGAGCTACCAACTCTTTTTCCGAAGGTAACT
GGCTTCAGCAGAGCGCAGATACCAAATACTGTTCTTCTAGTGTAGCCGTAGTTAGGCCACCACTTCAAGA
ACTCTGTAGCACCGCCTACATACCTCGCTCTGCTAATCCTGTTACCAGTGGCTGCTGCCAGTGGCGATAA
GTCGTGTCTTACCGGGTTGGACTCAAGACGATAGTTACCGGATAAGGCGCAGCGGTCGGGCTGAACGGGG
GGTTCGTGCACACAGCCCAGCTTGGAGCGAACGACCTACACCGAACTGAGATACCTACAGCGTGAGCTAT
GAGAAAGCGCCACGCTTCCCGAAGGGAGAAAGGCGGACAGGTATCCGGTAAGCGGCAGGGTCGGAACAGG
AGAGCGCACGAGGGAGCTTCCAGGGGGAAACGCCTGGTATCTTTATAGTCCTGTCGGGTTTCGCCACCTC
TGACTTGAGCGTCGATTTTTGTGATGCTCGTCAGGGGGGCGGAGCCTATGGAAAAACGCCAGCAACGCGG
CCTTTTTACGGTTCCTGGCCTTTTGCTGGCCTTTTGCTCACATGTTCTTTCCTGCGTTATCCCCTGATTC
TGTGGATAACCGTATTACCGCCTTTGAGTGAGCTGATACCGCTCGCCGCAGCCGAACGACCGAGCGCAGC
GAGTCAGTGAGCGAGGAAGCGGAAGA
Features (pLannotate 1.2.2; 7 found; start..end, strand, type, name):
      1..93      +  CDS            lacI (fragment): lac repressor; lacI; The lac repressor binds to the lac operator to inhibit transcription in E. coli. This inhibition can be relieved by adding lactose or isopropyl-β-D-thiogalactopyranoside (IPTG).
    173..189     -  CDS            lacZα (fragment): LacZα fragment of β-galactosidase; lacZ fragment
    189..268     -  misc_feature   bom (fragment): basis of mobility region from pBR322
    370..405     -  CDS            rop (fragment): Rop protein, which maintains plasmids at low copy number; rop
    500..604     +  promoter       AmpR promoter: bla
    605..1465    +  CDS            AmpR: β-lactamase; bla; confers resistance to ampicillin, carbenicillin, and related antibiotics
   1636..2224    +  rep_origin     ori: high-copy-number ColE1/pMB1/pBR322/pUC origin of replication
