[The description below was written by a language model from this plasmid's Addgene catalogue record and pLannotate feature annotations shown in this document.]
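Description:
pFSBC13 is a small, high-copy bacterial plasmid built on the pUC19 backbone and belongs to a series of barcode-carrying templates made for the FREQ-Seq method. It is propagated in E. coli through the ColE1/pMB1-type pUC origin of replication and selected with ampicillin, with β-lactamase (AmpR) expressed from its native bla promoter. The depositor's full sequence is about 2.4 kb, somewhat shorter than a standard pUC19. In line with this, the annotation detects only short remnants of lacI, lacZα, the pBR322 bom region and rop rather than intact versions of these elements. These fragments are best read as backbone leftovers or partial matches, not functional parts, and no complete lacZα blue/white screening cassette is annotated.

The payload is a short synthetic insert carrying one specific six-nucleotide FREQ-Seq barcode, which distinguishes this plasmid from its siblings in the series. The automated feature table does not annotate the barcode or any adjacent adapter sequence, so the exact position and structure of the insert cannot be described from the record, and the cloning method is listed as unknown. There is no expression cassette, reporter or tag. The plasmid functions purely as a DNA template.

According to the depositor, these plasmids are used to generate bridging primers bearing Illumina-compatible barcodes. The primers allow amplicons spanning a locus of interest to be tagged and pooled for sequencing. Allele frequencies can then be measured directly from mixed populations with minimal library preparation, with each barcode plasmid marking a different sample.
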