Addgene plasmid #44777: pFSBC13
Depositing lab: Christopher Marx. Depositing organization: Harvard University. Publication: FREQ-Seq: a rapid, cost-effective, sequencing-based method to determine allele frequencies directly from mixed populations. Chubiz LM, Lee MC, Delaney NF, Marx CJ. PLoS One. 2012;7(10):e47959. doi: 10.1371/journal.pone.0047959. Epub 2012 Oct 31. PubMed 23118913.
Backbone
  Vector backbone: pUC19
Growth in bacteria
  Bacterial resistance: Ampicillin, 100 μg/mL
  Growth temperature: 37°C
  Growth strain: DH10B
  Copy number: High Copy
Gene/Insert
  Gene/Insert name: FREQ-Seq Barcode: ATAAGG
  Species: Synthetic
  Cloning method: Unknown
  Sequencing primers: 5′ pBR322ori-F
Terms and licenses: Academic/Nonprofit Terms; Industry Terms: Not Available to Industry
Depositor comments: These plasmids are used to generate bridging primers with Illumina-compatible barcodes for allele frequency sequencing (FREQ-Seq). Similar to RNA-Seq, the FREQ-Seq method can rapidly determine allele frequencies directly from mixed populations with minimal library preparation.
How to cite: pFSBC13 was a gift from Christopher Marx (Addgene plasmid # 44777 ; http://n2t.net/addgene:44777 ; RRID:Addgene_44777)
