>Addgene plasmid #44777 | pFSBC13 | addgene partial sequence | sequence record 63018 | pBR322ori-F 5'-GGGAAACGCCTGGTATCTTT-3'
CGATTTTTGTGATGCTCGTCAGGGGGGCGGAGCCTATGGAAAAACGCCAGCAACGCGGCCTTTTTACGGT
TCCTGGCCTTTTGCTGGCCTTTTGCTCACATGTTCTTTCCTGCGTTATCCCCTGATTCTGTGGATAACCG
TATTACCGCCTTTGAGTGAGCTGATACCGCTCGCCGCAGCCGAACGACCGAGCGCAGCGAGTCAGTGAGC
GAGGAAGCGGAAGAGCGCCCAATACGCAAACCGCCTCTCCCCGCGCGTTGGCCGATTCATTAATGCAGCT
GGCACGACAGGTTTCCCGACTGGAAAGCGGGCAGTGAGCGCAACGCAATTAAAATGATACGGCGACCACC
GAGATCTACACTCTTTCCCTACACGACGCTCTTCCGATCTATAAGGGTAAAACGACGGCCAGTTACGCAT
CTGTGCGGTATTTCACACCGCATATGGTGCACTCTCAGTACAATCTGCTCTGATGCCGCATAGTTAAGCC
AGCCCCGACACCCGCCAACACCCGCTGACGCGCCCTGACGGGCTTGTCTGCTCCCGGCATCCGCTTACAG
ACAAGCTGTGACCGTCTCCGGGAGCTGCATGTGTCAGAGGTTTTCACCGTCATCACCGAAACGCGCGAGA
CGAAAGGGCCTCGTGATACGCCTATTTTTATAGGTTAATGTCATGATAATAATGGTTTCTTAGACGTCAG
GTGGCACTTTTCGGGGAAATGTGCGCGGAACCCCTATTTGTTTATTTTTCTAAATACATTCAAATATGTA
TCCGCTCATGAGACAATAACCCTGATAAATGCTTCAATAATATTG
